Addgene plasmid #197202: pAAV-CAG-iRFP670
Purpose: Expresses the protein of iRFP670 in mammalian cells
Depositing lab: Kiryl Piatkevich. Depositing organization: Westlake University. Publication: Quantitative assessment of near-infrared fluorescent proteins. Zhang H, Papadaki S, Sun X, Wang X, Drobizhev M, Yao L, Rehbock M, Koster RW, Wu L, Namikawa K, Piatkevich KD. Nat Methods. 2023 Sep 4. doi: 10.1038/s41592-023-01975-z. PubMed 37666982.
Backbone
  Vector backbone: pAAV-CAG-WPRE
  Vector type: AAV
Growth in bacteria
  Bacterial resistance: Ampicillin, 100 μg/mL
  Growth temperature: 37°C
  Growth strain: NEB Stable
  Copy number: High Copy
Gene/Insert
  Gene/Insert name: iRFP670
  Species: M. musculus (mouse)
  Cloning method: Gibson Cloning
Terms and licenses: Academic/Nonprofit Terms; Industry Terms: Not Available to Industry
Depositor comments: Please visit https://www.researchsquare.com/article/rs-797586/v1 for preprint.
How to cite: pAAV-CAG-iRFP670 was a gift from Kiryl Piatkevich (Addgene plasmid # 197202 ; http://n2t.net/addgene:197202 ; RRID:Addgene_197202)
