[The description below was written by a language model from this plasmid's Addgene catalogue record and pLannotate feature annotations shown in this document.]
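Description:
pAAV-CAG-iRFP670 is an adeno-associated virus transfer plasmid built on the pAAV-CAG-WPRE backbone for expressing the near-infrared fluorescent protein iRFP670 in mammalian cells. It is propagated in E. coli as a high-copy plasmid through a ColE1/pUC-type origin and selected with ampicillin via the β-lactamase gene and its native promoter. An f1 phage origin is also present. The record lists a recombination-deficient growth strain, a common choice for helping to keep the repeat-rich AAV ITRs intact.

The expression cassette lies between AAV2 inverted terminal repeats, which the annotation detects only as fragments at each end. These repeats are the cis elements needed to replicate and package the intervening DNA into recombinant AAV particles when rep, cap and helper functions are supplied in trans. Transcription is driven by the CAG promoter, annotated here as a CMV immediate-early enhancer fragment, the chicken β-actin promoter and chimeric β-actin/β-globin intron sequence. The short rabbit-type β-globin "CDS" hit is most likely part of that intron/exon junction rather than a real coding region. The iRFP670 open reading frame follows. The catalogue lists the insert species as mouse, but the feature annotation identifies it as engineered from a Rhodopseudomonas palustris bacterial phytochrome. Downstream, a WPRE enhances transcript stability and expression, and an SV40 polyadenylation signal, annotated on the reverse strand, lies downstream of it. Small lacI, lacZα and large T antigen fragments appear to be backbone remnants.

The plasmid can be transfected directly or used to produce AAV for strong, broad iRFP670 expression. It was deposited with a study quantitatively comparing near-infrared fluorescent proteins.
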