Features (pLannotate 1.2.2; 19 found; start..end, strand, type, name):
     31..279     +  enhancer       CMV enhancer (fragment): human cytomegalovirus immediate early enhancer
    281..558     +  promoter       chicken β-actin promoter: No description available
    559..694     +  intron         hybrid intron (fragment): hybrid between chicken β-actin (CBA) and minute virus of mice (MMV) introns (Gray et al., 2011)
    783..913     +  intron         chimeric intron (fragment): chimera between introns from chicken β-actin and rabbit β-globin
    911..973     +  CDS            HBB (fragment): HBB_LEPEU - Experimental evidence at protein level: Swiss-Prot protein existence level 1. Involved in oxygen transport from the lung to the various peripheral tissues. From Lepus europaeus (European hare).
    985..1920    +  CDS            iRFP670: near-infrared fluorescent protein with an emission peak at 670 nm, engineered from a bacterial phytochrome (Shcherbakova and Verkhusha, 2013) derived from Rhodopseudomonas palustris RpBphP6
   1921..1945    +  misc_feature   MCS (fragment): pBluescript multiple cloning site
   1945..2533    +  misc_feature   WPRE: woodchuck hepatitis virus posttranscriptional regulatory element
   2576..2697    -  polyA_signal   SV40 poly(A) signal: SV40 polyadenylation signal
   2720..2788    -  CDS            large T antigen (fragment): large T antigen from SV40 (simian virus 40)
   2859..2921    +  repeat_region  AAV2 ITR (fragment): inverted terminal repeat of adeno-associated virus serotype 2 inverted
   2939..2966    -  repeat_region  AAV2 ITR (fragment): inverted terminal repeat of adeno-associated virus serotype 2 inverted
   2964..3020    -  CDS            lacI (fragment): lac repressor; lacI; The lac repressor binds to the lac operator to inhibit transcription in E. coli. This inhibition can be relieved by adding lactose or isopropyl-β-D-thiogalactopyranoside (IPTG).
   3203..3791    -  rep_origin     ori: high-copy-number ColE1/pMB1/pBR322/pUC origin of replication
   3962..4822    -  CDS            AmpR: β-lactamase; bla; confers resistance to ampicillin, carbenicillin, and related antibiotics
   4823..4927    -  promoter       AmpR promoter: bla
   4980..5408    -  rep_origin     f1 ori (sequence partly withheld): f1 bacteriophage origin of replication; arrow indicates direction of (+) strand synthesis
   5413..5482    -  CDS            lacZα (fragment): LacZα fragment of β-galactosidase; lacZ fragment
   5477..5609    -  repeat_region  AAV2 ITR (fragment): inverted terminal repeat of adeno-associated virus serotype 2 inverted
>Addgene plasmid #197202 | pAAV-CAG-iRFP670 | addgene full sequence | sequence record 387461 | Addgene NGS Result
TATCTACGTAGCCATGCTCTAGGAAGAGTACCATTGACGTCAATAATGACGTATGTTCCCATAGTAACGC
CAATAGGGACTTTCCATTGACGTCAATGGGTGGAGTATTTACGGTAAACTGCCCACTTGGCAGTACATCA
AGTGTATCATATGCCAAGTACGCCCCCTATTGACGTCAATGACGGTAAATGGCCCGCCTGGCATTATGCC
CAGTACATGACCTTATGGGACTTTCCTACTTGGCAGTACATCTACGTATTAGTCATCGCTATTACCATGG
TCGAGGTGAGCCCCACGTTCTGCTTCACTCTCCCCATCTCCCCCCCCTCCCCACCCCCAATTTTGTATTT
ATTTATTTTTTAATTATTTTGTGCAGCGATGGGGGCGGGGGGGGGGGGGGGGSGCGCGCCAGGCGGGGCG
GGGCGGGGCGAGGGGCGGGGCGGGGCGAGGCGGAGAGGTGCGGCGGCAGCCAATCAGAGCGGCGCGCTCC
GAAAGTTTCCTTTTATGGCGAGGCGGCGGCGGCGGCGGCCCTATAAAAAGCGAAGCGCGCGGCGGGCGGG
AGTCGCTGCGCGCTGCCTTCGCCCCGTGCCCCGCTCCGCCGCCGCCTCGCGCCGCCCGCCCCGGCTCTGA
CTGACCGCGTTACTCCCACAGGTGAGCGGGCGGGACGGCCCTTCTCCTCCGGGCTGTAATTAGCGCTTGG
TTTAATGACGGCTTGTTTCTTTTCTGTGGCTGCGTGAAAGCCTTGAGGGGCTCCGGGAGGGCCCTTTGTG
CGGGGGGAGCGGCTCGGGGCTGTCCGCGGGGGGACGGCTGCCTTCGGGGGGGACGGGGCAGGGCGGGGTT
CGGCTTCTGGCGTGTGACCGGCGGCTCTAGAGCCTCTGCTAACCATGTTCATGCCTTCTTCTTTTTCCTA
CAGCTCCTGGGCAACGTGCTGGTTATTGTGCTGTCTCATCATTTTGGCAAAGAATTGGATCCGGTACCGC
CACCATGGCGCGTAAGGTCGATCTCACCTCCTGCGATCGCGAGCCGATCCACATCCCCGGCAGCATTCAG
CCGTGCGGCTGCCTGCTAGCCTGCGACGCGCAGGCGGTGCGGATCACGCGCATTACGGAAAATGCCGGCG
CGTTCTTTGGACGCGAAACTCCGCGGGTCGGTGAGCTACTCGCCGATTACTTCGGCGAGACCGAAGCCCA
TGCGCTGCGCAACGCACTGGCGCAGTCCTCCGATCCAAAGCGACCGGCGCTGATCTTCGGTTGGCGCGAC
GGCCTGACCGGCCGCACCTTCGACATCTCACTGCATCGCCATGACGGTACATCGATCATCGAGTTCGAGC
CTGCGGCGGCCGAACAGGCCGACAATCCGCTGCGGCTGACGCGGCAGATCATCGCGCGCACCAAAGAACT
GAAGTCGCTCGAAGAGATGGCCGCACGGGTGCCGCGCTATCTGCAGGCGATGCTCGGCTATCACCGCGTG
ATGTTGTACCGCTTCGCGGACGACGGCTCCGGGATGGTGATCGGCGAGGCGAAGCGCAGCGACCTCGAGA
GCTTTCTCGGTCAGCACTTTCCGGCGTCGCTGGTCCCGCAGCAGGCGCGGCTACTGTACTTGAAGAACGC
GATCCGCGTGGTCTCGGATTCGCGCGGCATCAGCAGCCGGATCGTGCCCGAGCACGACGCCTCCGGCGCC
GCGCTCGATCTGTCGTTCGCGCACCTGCGCAGCATCTCGCCCTGCCATCTCGAATTTCTGCGGAACATGG
GCGTCAGCGCCTCGATGTCGCTGTCGATCATCATTGACGGCACGCTATGGGGATTGATCATCTGTCATCA
TTACGAGCCGCGTGCCGTGCCGATGGCGCAGCGCGTCGCGGCCGAAATGTTCGCCGACTTCTTATCGCTG
CACTTCACCGCCGCCCACCACCAACGCTAAGAATTCGATATCAAGCTTATCGATAATCAACCTCTGGATT
ACAAAATTTGTGAAAGATTGACTGGTATTCTTAACTATGTTGCTCCTTTTACGCTATGTGGATACGCTGC
TTTAATGCCTTTGTATCATGCTATTGCTTCCCGTATGGCTTTCATTTTCTCCTCCTTGTATAAATCCTGG
TTGCTGTCTCTTTATGAGGAGTTGTGGCCCGTTGTCAGGCAACGTGGCGTGGTGTGCACTGTGTTTGCTG
ACGCAACCCCCACTGGTTGGGGCATTGCCACCACCTGTCAGCTCCTTTCCGGGACTTTCGCTTTCCCCCT
CCCTATTGCCACGGCGGAACTCATCGCCGCCTGCCTTGCCCGCTGCTGGACAGGGGCTCGGCTGTTGGGC
ACTGACAATTCCGTGGTGTTGTCGGGGAAATCATCGTCCTTTCCTTGGCTGCTCGCCTGTGTTGCCACCT
GGATTCTGCGCGGGACGTCCTTCTGCTACGTCCCTTCGGCCCTCAATCCAGCGGACCTTCCTTCCCGCGG
CCTGCTGCCGGCTCTGCGGCCTCTTCCGCGTCTTCGCCTTCGCCCTCAGACGAGTCGGATCTCCCTTTGG
GCCGCCTCCCCGCATCGATACCGTCGACCCGGGCGGCCGCTTCGAGCAGACATGATAAGATACATTGATG
AGTTTGGACAAACCACAACTAGAATGCAGTGAAAAAAATGCTTTATTTGTGAAATTTGTGATGCTATTGC
TTTATTTGTAACCATTATAAGCTGCAATAAACAAGTTAACAACAACAATTGCATTCATTTTATGTTTCAG
GTTCAGGGGGAGATGTGGGAGGTTTTTTAAAGCAAGTAAAACCTCTACAAATGTGGTAAAATCGATAAGG
ATCTTCCTAGAGCATGGCTACGTAGATAAGTAGCATGGCGGGTTAATCATTAACTACAAGGAACCCCTAG
TGATGGAGTTGGCCACTCCCTCTCTGCGCGCTCGCTCGCTCACTGAGGCCGCCCGGGCTTTGCCCGGGCG
GCCTCAGTGAGCGAGCGAGCGCGCAGCTGCATTAATGAATCGGCCAACGCGCGGGGAGAGGCGGTTTGCG
TATTGGGCGCTCTTCCGCTTCCTCGCTCACTGACTCGCTGCGCTCGGTCGTTCGGCTGCGGCGAGCGGTA
TCAGCTCACTCAAAGGCGGTAATACGGTTATCCACAGAATCAGGGGATAACGCAGGAAAGAACATGTGAG
CAAAAGGCCAGCAAAAGGCCAGGAACCGTAAAAAGGCCGCGTTGCTGGCGTTTTTCCATAGGCTCCGCCC
CCCTGACGAGCATCACAAAAATCGACGCTCAAGTCAGAGGTGGCGAAACCCGACAGGACTATAAAGATAC
CAGGCGTTTCCCCCTGGAAGCTCCCTCGTGCGCTCTCCTGTTCCGACCCTGCCGCTTACCGGATACCTGT
CCGCCTTTCTCCCTTCGGGAAGCGTGGCGCTTTCTCATAGCTCACGCTGTAGGTATCTCAGTTCGGTGTA
GGTCGTTCGCTCCAAGCTGGGCTGTGTGCACGAACCCCCCGTTCAGCCCGACCGCTGCGCCTTATCCGGT
AACTATCGTCTTGAGTCCAACCCGGTAAGACACGACTTATCGCCACTGGCAGCAGCCACTGGTAACAGGA
TTAGCAGAGCGAGGTATGTAGGCGGTGCTACAGAGTTCTTGAAGTGGTGGCCTAACTACGGCTACACTAG
AAGAACAGTATTTGGTATCTGCGCTCTGCTGAAGCCAGTTACCTTCGGAAAAAGAGTTGGTAGCTCTTGA
TCCGGCAAACAAACCACCGCTGGTAGCGGTGGTTTTTTTGTTTGCAAGCAGCAGATTACGCGCAGAAAAA
AAGGATCTCAAGAAGATCCTTTGATCTTTTCTACGGGGTCTGACGCTCAGTGGAACGAAAACTCACGTTA
AGGGATTTTGGTCATGAGATTATCAAAAAGGATCTTCACCTAGATCCTTTTAAATTAAAAATGAAGTTTT
AAATCAATCTAAAGTATATATGAGTAAACTTGGTCTGACAGTTACCAATGCTTAATCAGTGAGGCACCTA
TCTCAGCGATCTGTCTATTTCGTTCATCCATAGTTGCCTGACTCCCCGTCGTGTAGATAACTACGATACG
GGAGGGCTTACCATCTGGCCCCAGTGCTGCAATGATACCGCGAGACCCACGCTCACCGGCTCCAGATTTA
TCAGCAATAAACCAGCCAGCCGGAAGGGCCGAGCGCAGAAGTGGTCCTGCAACTTTATCCGCCTCCATCC
AGTCTATTAATTGTTGCCGGGAAGCTAGAGTAAGTAGTTCGCCAGTTAATAGTTTGCGCAACGTTGTTGC
CATTGCTACAGGCATCGTGGTGTCACGCTCGTCGTTTGGTATGGCTTCATTCAGCTCCGGTTCCCAACGA
TCAAGGCGAGTTACATGATCCCCCATGTTGTGCAAAAAAGCGGTTAGCTCCTTCGGTCCTCCGATCGTTG
TCAGAAGTAAGTTGGCCGCAGTGTTATCACTCATGGTTATGGCAGCACTGCATAATTCTCTTACTGTCAT
GCCATCCGTAAGATGCTTTTCTGTGACTGGTGAGTACTCAACCAAGTCATTCTGAGAATAGTGTATGCGG
CGACCGAGTTGCTCTTGCCCGGCGTCAATACGGGATAATACCGCGCCACATAGCAGAACTTTAAAAGTGC
TCATCATTGGAAAACGTTCTTCGGGGCGAAAACTCTCAAGGATCTTACCGCTGTTGAGATCCAGTTCGAT
GTAACCCACTCGTGCACCCAACTGATCTTCAGCATCTTTTACTTTCACCAGCGTTTCTGGGTGAGCAAAA
ACAGGAAGGCAAAATGCCGCAAAAAAGGGAATAAGGGCGACACGGAAATGTTGAATACTCATACTCTTCC
TTTTTCAATATTATTGAAGCATTTATCAGGGTTATTGTCTCATGAGCGGATACATATTTGAATGTATTTA
GAAAAATAAACAAATAGGGGTTCCGCGCACATTTCCCCGAAAAGTGCCACCTAAATTGTAAGCGTTAATA
TTTTGTTAAAATTCGCGTTAAATTTTTGTTAAATCAGCTCATTTTTTAACCAATAGGCCGAAATCGGCAA
AATCCCTTATAAATCAAAAGAATAGACCGAGATAGGGT
[37 nt withheld, positions 5079-5115]
AAAGAACGTGGACTCCAACGTCAAAGG
[49 nt withheld, positions 5143-5191]
T
[91 nt withheld, positions 5193-5283]
G
[124 nt withheld, positions 5285-5408]
CCCATTCGCCATTCAGGCTGCGCAACTGTTGGGAAGGGCGATCGGTGCGGGCCTCTTCGCTATTACGCCA
GCTGCGCGCTCGCTCGCTCACTGAGGCCGCCCGGGCAAAGCCCGGGCGTCGGGCGACCTTTGGTCGCCCG
GCCTCAGTGAGCGAGCGAGCGCGCAGAGAGGGAGTGGCCAACTCCATCACTAGGGGTTCCTTGTAGTTAA
TGATTAACCCGCCATGCTACT
